Addgene plasmid #87273: pRS414 Hsh155 K335E
Purpose: Encodes Hsh155 K335E for expression in yeast
Depositing lab: Aaron Hoskins. Depositing organization: University of Wisconsin, Madison. Publication: SF3b1 mutations associated with myelodysplastic syndromes alter the fidelity of branchsite selection in yeast. Carrocci TJ, Zoerner DM, Paulson JC, Hoskins AA. Nucleic Acids Res. 2017 Jan 6. pii: gkw1349. doi: 10.1093/nar/gkw1349. PubMed 28062854.
Backbone
  Vector backbone: pRS414
  Backbone manufacturer: ATCC
  Backbone size w/o insert (bp): 4788
  Total vector size (bp): 8124
  Vector type: Bacterial Expression, Yeast Expression
  Selectable markers: TRP1
Growth in bacteria
  Bacterial resistance: Ampicillin, 100 μg/mL
  Growth temperature: 37°C
  Growth strain: DH5alpha
  Copy number: Unknown
Gene/Insert
  Gene/Insert name: HSH155
  Species: S. cerevisiae (budding yeast)
  Insert size (bp): 3426
  Mutation: K335E
  GenBank ID: NP_014015.1
  Entrez Gene: HSH155 (a.k.a. YMR288W)
  Cloning method: Restriction Enzyme; 5′ cloning site SacI (not destroyed); 3′ cloning site XhoI (not destroyed)
  Sequencing primers: 5′ TGTAAAACGACGGCCAGT; 3′ CAGGAAACAGCTATGAC
Terms and licenses: Academic/Nonprofit Terms; Industry Terms: Not Available to Industry
How to cite: pRS414 Hsh155 K335E was a gift from Aaron Hoskins (Addgene plasmid # 87273 ; http://n2t.net/addgene:87273 ; RRID:Addgene_87273)
