[The description below was written by a language model from this plasmid's Addgene catalogue record and pLannotate feature annotations shown in this document.]
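Description:
pRS414 Hsh155 K335E is an E. coli–yeast shuttle plasmid built on the pRS414 backbone, about 8.1 kb in total. It is a centromeric vector. The CEN6 centromere fused to an autonomously replicating sequence (CEN/ARS) lets it replicate and segregate stably in Saccharomyces cerevisiae, typically at low copy number. The TRP1 gene, under its own promoter, allows selection by tryptophan prototrophy in trp1 strains. In bacteria the plasmid is maintained through a ColE1/pUC-type origin and the β-lactamase gene, which confers ampicillin resistance. An f1 origin is also present, along with the standard lacZα polylinker region flanked by T7 and T3 promoters. Short matches to bom, rop and lacI are backbone remnants rather than functional elements.

The insert is a roughly 3.4 kb S. cerevisiae genomic fragment cloned between SacI and XhoI. It carries HSH155 (YMR288W), the yeast orthologue of the SF3b1 spliceosome subunit, which contacts pre-mRNA around the branch site early in spliceosome assembly. The coding sequence bears the K335E substitution. The record names no heterologous yeast promoter. The annotated open reading frame is preceded by several hundred bases of upstream sequence and followed by downstream sequence that reaches into a fragment of the neighbouring ABZ2 gene, so expression probably relies on native HSH155 flanking regulatory regions, although the record does not state this explicitly. The associated study examined SF3b1 mutations linked to myelodysplastic syndromes and their effect on branch-site selection fidelity in yeast. The plasmid therefore serves to express this mutant allele in yeast for studying its effects on splicing.
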