Features (pLannotate 1.2.2; 19 found; start..end, strand, type, name):
    137..186     +  misc_feature   bom (fragment): basis of mobility region from pBR322
    324..471     +  promoter       TRP1 promoter: S. cerevisiae TRP1
    472..1146    +  CDS            TRP1: phosphoribosylanthranilate isomerase, required for tryptophan biosynthesis; S. cerevisiae TRP1; yeast auxotrophic marker
   1197..1248    +  misc_feature   bom (fragment): basis of mobility region from pBR322
   1276..1704    -  rep_origin     f1 ori (sequence partly withheld): f1 bacteriophage origin of replication; arrow indicates direction of (+) strand synthesis
   1708..1863    -  CDS            lacZα (fragment): LacZα fragment of β-galactosidase; lacZ fragment
   1871..1889    +  promoter       T7 promoter: promoter for bacteriophage T7 RNA polymerase
   2170..5082    +  CDS            HSH155: SF3B1_YEAST - Experimental evidence at protein level: Swiss-Prot protein existence level 1. Contacts pre-mRNA on both sides of the branch site early in spliceosome assembly. From Saccharomyces cerevisiae (strain ATCC 204508 / S288c) (Baker's yeast).
   5284..5337    +  CDS            ABZ2 (fragment): PABC_YEAST - Experimental evidence at protein level: Swiss-Prot protein existence level 1. Converts 4-amino-4-deoxychorismate into 4-aminobenzoate (PABA) and pyruvate. From Saccharomyces cerevisiae (strain ATCC 204508 / S288c) (Baker's yeast).
   5354..5372    -  promoter       T3 promoter: promoter for bacteriophage T3 RNA polymerase
   5417..5433    -  protein_bind   lac operator: The lac repressor binds to the lac operator to inhibit transcription in E. coli. This inhibition can be relieved by adding lactose or isopropyl-β-D-thiogalactopyranoside (IPTG). lac repressor encoded by lacI
   5441..5471    -  promoter       lac promoter: promoter for the E. coli lac operon
   5486..5507    -  protein_bind   CAP binding site: CAP binding activates transcription in the presence of cAMP. E. coli catabolite activator protein
   5520..5612    -  CDS            lacI (fragment): lac repressor; lacI; The lac repressor binds to the lac operator to inhibit transcription in E. coli. This inhibition can be relieved by adding lactose or isopropyl-β-D-thiogalactopyranoside (IPTG).
   5795..6383    -  rep_origin     ori: high-copy-number ColE1/pMB1/pBR322/pUC origin of replication
   6554..7414    -  CDS            AmpR: β-lactamase; bla; confers resistance to ampicillin, carbenicillin, and related antibiotics
   7415..7519    -  promoter       AmpR promoter: bla
   7556..8059    +  misc_feature   CEN/ARS: S. cerevisiae CEN6 centromere fused to an autonomously replicating sequence
   8127..35      +  CDS            rop (fragment) (across the origin): Rop protein, which maintains plasmids at low copy number; rop
>Addgene plasmid #87273 | pRS414 Hsh155 K335E | addgene full sequence | sequence record 189174 | Addgene NGS Result
TCGCGCGTTTCGGTGATGACGGTGAAAACCTCTGACACATGCAGCTCCCGGAGACGGTCACAGCTTGTCT
GTAAGCGGATGCCGGGAGCAGACAAGCCCGTCAGGGCGCGTCAGCGGGTGTTGGCGGGTGTCGGGGCTGG
CTTAACTATGCGGCATCAGAGCAGATTGTACTGAGAGTGCACCATAGATCACGACATTACTATATATATA
ATATAGGAAGCATTTAATAGAACAGCATCGTAATATATGTGTACTTTGCAGTTATGACGCCAGATGGCAG
TAGTGGAAGATATTCTTTATTGAAAAATAGCTTGTCACCTTACGTACAATCTTGATCCGGAGCTTTTCTT
TTTTTGCCGATTAAGAATTAATTCGGTCGAAAAAAGAAAAGGAGAGGGCCAAGAGGGAGGGCATTGGTGA
CTATTGAGCACGTGAGTATACGTGATTAAGCACACAAAGGCAGCTTGGAGTATGTCTGTTATTAATTTCA
CAGGTAGTTCTGGTCCATTGGTGAAAGTTTGCGGCTTGCAGAGCACAGAGGCCGCAGAATGTGCTCTAGA
TTCCGATGCTGACTTGCTGGGTATTATATGTGTGCCCAATAGAAAGAGAACAATTGACCCGGTTATTGCA
AGGAAAATTTCAAGTCTTGTAAAAGCATATAAAAATAGTTCAGGCACTCCGAAATACTTGGTTGGCGTGT
TTCGTAATCAACCTAAGGAGGATGTTTTGGCTCTGGTCAATGATTACGGCATTGATATCGTCCAACTGCA
TGGAGATGAGTCGTGGCAAGAATACCAAGAGTTCCTCGGTTTGCCAGTTATTAAAAGACTCGTATTTCCA
AAAGACTGCAACATACTACTCAGTGCAGCTTCACAGAAACCTCATTCGTTTATTCCCTTGTTTGATTCAG
AAGCAGGTGGGACAGGTGAACTTTTGGATTGGAACTCGATTTCTGACTGGGTTGGAAGGCAAGAGAGCCC
CGAAAGCTTACATTTTATGTTAGCTGGTGGACTGACGCCAGAAAATGTTGGTGATGCGCTTAGATTAAAT
GGCGTTATTGGTGTTGATGTAAGCGGAGGTGTGGAGACAAATGGTGTAAAAGACTCTAACAAAATAGCAA
ATTTCGTCAAAAATGCTAAGAAATAGGTTATTACTGAGTAGTATTTATTTAAGTATTGTTTGTGCACTTG
CCGATCTATGCGGTGTGAAATACCGCACAGATGCGTAAGGAGAAAATACCGCATCAGGAAATTGTAAGCG
TTAATATTTTGTTAAAATTCGCGTTAAATTTTTGTTAAATCAGCTCATTTTTTAACCAATAGGCCGAAAT
CGGCAAAATCCCTTATAAATCAAAAGAATAGACCGAGATAGGGT
[37 nt withheld, positions 1375-1411]
AAAGAACGTGGACTCCAACGTCAAAGG
[49 nt withheld, positions 1439-1487]
T
[91 nt withheld, positions 1489-1579]
G
[124 nt withheld, positions 1581-1704]
CCATTCGCCATTCAGGCTGCGCAACTGTTGGGAAGGGCGATCGGTGCGGGCCTCTTCGCTATTACGCCAG
CTGGCGAAAGGGGGATGTGCTGCAAGGCGATTAAGTTGGGTAACGCCAGGGTTTTCCCAGTCACGACGTT
GTAAAACGACGGCCAGTGAGCGCGCGTAATACGACTCACTATAGGGCGAATTGGGTACCGGGCCCCCCCC
TCGAGCATGTACTTTCCGCCTAACTACCATCACCTGTCTTTATTTATTCCGCTGACAGATATGCACAACC
AATTATCGTCTCTTGAAAGCTTTTTAGACGTGATTGCTGTTATTTGGCACGTTGTTAGTATTTAAGCTTA
TTCGGGTTTGCATTGATATTTGCCCGAGCAGAAATCTCCTTCTCGATGAGTTAGAACTGAAACATCTCTT
CAATTACTTATACATAATAAACATAGAAAGCCAGGACCTGTCATCATGAGTCATCCGATTCAATTTGTAA
ACGCTAATAATAGCGATAAGAGCCACCAATTAGGCGGTCAATATTCTATTCCTCAGGATTTGAGGGAAAA
CCTGCAGAAAGAAGCTGCACGTATTGGTGAGAACGAAAAAGATGTGCTACAGGAAAAAATGGAAACTAGG
ACAGTGCAAAATCGAGAGGATTCATACCACAAAAGAAGGTTTGATATGAAGTTTGAGCCGGATTCCGATA
CACAAACTGTTACGTCTTCAGAAAATACCCAAGACGCTGTCGTGCCAAGGAAAAGAAAATCTCGTTGGGA
TGTAAAAGGGTACGAGCCACCTGATGAATCTTCAACAGCGGTCAAAGAAAACTCTGATAGTGCTTTGGTT
AATGTAGAAGGAATCCATGATTTGATGTTTTTTAAACCTTCTGACCATAAATATTTCGCCGACGTTATAT
CCAAAAAACCCATAGATGAGTTAAATAAGGATGAAAAGAAAGAAAGAACCCTGTCGATGTTACTTCTGAA
AATAAAAAATGGCAATACAGCGAGTAGGAGGACTTCTATGCGGATTTTAACCGATAAAGCTGTTACATTT
GGTCCAGAAATGATATTTAACCGCTTATTGCCCATATTACTAGACAGAAGTTTGGAAGACCAGGAAAGAC
ATCTAATGATCAAGACCATAGATCGCGTCCTTTACCAGCTAGGAGATTTAACAAAACCTTACGTTCACAA
AATACTTGTAGTAGCTGCCCCATTGCTAATAGATGAAGATCCAATGGTTCGTTCAACAGGCCAGGAGATA
ATCACCAATCTGTCTACAGTCGCTGGCCTAAAAACCATTCTAACAGTAATGAGACCTGATATTGAGAATG
AGGATGAGTATGTTAGAAATGTAACTTCAAGAGCGGCGGCTGTGGTGGCAAAAGCCCTTGGTGTTAATCA
ATTGCTTCCTTTCATCAATGCAGCATGCCACTCACGGAAGTCTTGGAAAGCAAGGCATACTGGCATAGAA
ATTGTGCAGCAAATAGGTATACTTTTGGGAATAGGTGTCTTGAATCATCTTACTGGGCTGATGAGTTGTA
TCAAAGACTGCCTAATGGATGATCACGTTCCGGTGCGAATTGTTACAGCACATACTTTATCAACACTAGC
AGAAAATTCTTATCCATATGGTATCGAAGTTTTCAACGTTGTACTGGAGCCATTATGGAAGGGTATAAGA
AGTCATCGTGGTAAAGTGCTATCTTCTTTTTTAAAAGCTGTTGGATCTATGATCCCATTGATGGACCCAG
AGTATGCCGGTTATTATACCACAGAAGCAATGAGAATAATTAGACGTGAATTCGACTCTCCCGATGATGA
AATGAAAAAGACCATTCTTTTAGTATTACAAAAATGTAGCGCTGTAGAATCCATAACGCCAAAATTTCTG
AGAGAAGAAATCGCGCCAGAATTCTTTCAAAAATTTTGGGTCAGACGAGTGGCATTGGATAGACCATTAA
ACAAAGTTGTTACATATACTACTGTTACATTAGCAAAGAAATTAGGTTGTTCTTATACCATTGATAAATT
ATTAACACCATTGAGAGATGAAGCTGAGCCGTTCAGAACAATGGCTGTCCATGCTGTTACTAGAACAGTA
AACTTATTAGGGACAGCAGATTTAGATGAGAGATTAGAAACGAGGCTTATTGATGCGCTCTTGATAGCAT
TTCAAGAACAAACAAATAGTGATTCTATAATCTTTAAAGGGTTTGGGGCAGTGACGGTGTCACTTGACAT
CCGTATGAAACCGTTTTTAGCACCCATTGTGAGTACGATTTTAAATCATTTAAAGCATAAAACTCCCTTG
GTTCGTCAACATGCAGCAGATCTATGTGCCATACTAATACCAGTCATCAAGAACTGTCACGAATTCGAAA
TGTTGAATAAATTGAACATTATATTGTATGAATCCTTAGGCGAAGTATATCCAGAGGTATTAGGTTCTAT
AATCAACGCTATGTACTGTATTACTAGCGTAATGGATTTGGATAAACTACAACCTCCTATTAATCAAATT
TTACCAACCTTAACTCCAATTTTAAGAAACAAGCATAGAAAAGTCGAAGTAAACACTATCAAATTTGTTG
GACTTATTGGTAAATTAGCACCTACCTATGCACCTCCTAAAGAATGGATGAGAATATGTTTTGAACTATT
AGAACTTTTGAAAAGTACAAATAAAGAAATAAGAAGATCAGCAAATGCCACGTTTGGATTCATTGCTGAA
GCAATTGGACCTCACGATGTTCTTGTTGCGTTATTGAACAATTTAAAGGTTCAAGAACGTCAGTTACGTG
TATGCACGGCTGTTGCTATCGGTATCGTTGCTAAAGTGTGTGGTCCTTACAACGTGCTGCCAGTAATCAT
GAATGAATACACAACACCAGAGACTAATGTTCAAAACGGTGTTCTCAAGGCCATGTCATTCATGTTTGAG
TACATTGGTAACATGTCTAAGGATTACATATACTTCATAACACCATTATTAGAAGATGCACTCACCGATA
GGGATTTAGTTCATCGTCAGACAGCGTCGAACGTAATAACCCACTTAGCTTTAAACTGTTCAGGTACAGG
TCACGAAGATGCCTTCATTCATTTAATGAATCTTCTAATACCCAATATTTTTGAAACTTCACCACATGCT
ATTATGCGTATTTTAGAAGGTTTGGAGGCACTGAGTCAAGCTCTTGGCCCTGGACTATTCATGAACTACA
TATGGGCAGGATTGTTCCATCCAGCGAAGAATGTAAGGAAAGCATTTTGGAGGGTGTATAATAACATGTA
CGTAATGTACCAGGACGCCATGGTACCTTTTTACCCCGTTACACCAGACAACAATGAAGAATATATAGAA
GAACTGGATTTAGTTCTGTGAATATATATAGAGCATATAAATAACCACAACTTGTAAGAATATTTTACTT
GACACACCTATATCATCACGTCACGATGCCTTCATAGATTATGATGAAATATAAACAGAACCTGCTATTG
GAAAAAAAAGGGCAGGAAAAAATTTTGTGAAAGTGAGTAAAAGAAAGATGAAGAGCGAGACATGGATAAT
AAGAAATAGATGTCACTAATGGACAATTGGAAGACTGATATGGAAAGTTACGATGAAGGAGGAGCTCCAG
CTTTTGTTCCCTTTAGTGAGGGTTAATTGCGCGCTTGGCGTAATCATGGTCATAGCTGTTTCCTGTGTGA
AATTGTTATCCGCTCACAATTCCACACAACATACGAGCCGGAAGCATAAAGTGTAAAGCCTGGGGTGCCT
AATGAGTGAGCTAACTCACATTAATTGCGTTGCGCTCACTGCCCGCTTTCCAGTCGGGAAACCTGTCGTG
CCAGCTGCATTAATGAATCGGCCAACGCGCGGGGAGAGGCGGTTTGCGTATTGGGCGCTCTTCCGCTTCC
TCGCTCACTGACTCGCTGCGCTCGGTCGTTCGGCTGCGGCGAGCGGTATCAGCTCACTCAAAGGCGGTAA
TACGGTTATCCACAGAATCAGGGGATAACGCAGGAAAGAACATGTGAGCAAAAGGCCAGCAAAAGGCCAG
GAACCGTAAAAAGGCCGCGTTGCTGGCGTTTTTCCATAGGCTCCGCCCCCCTGACGAGCATCACAAAAAT
CGACGCTCAAGTCAGAGGTGGCGAAACCCGACAGGACTATAAAGATACCAGGCGTTTCCCCCTGGAAGCT
CCCTCGTGCGCTCTCCTGTTCCGACCCTGCCGCTTACCGGATACCTGTCCGCCTTTCTCCCTTCGGGAAG
CGTGGCGCTTTCTCATAGCTCACGCTGTAGGTATCTCAGTTCGGTGTAGGTCGTTCGCTCCAAGCTGGGC
TGTGTGCACGAACCCCCCGTTCAGCCCGACCGCTGCGCCTTATCCGGTAACTATCGTCTTGAGTCCAACC
CGGTAAGACACGACTTATCGCCACTGGCAGCAGCCACTGGTAACAGGATTAGCAGAGCGAGGTATGTAGG
CGGTGCTACAGAGTTCTTGAAGTGGTGGCCTAACTACGGCTACACTAGAAGAACAGTATTTGGTATCTGC
GCTCTGCTGAAGCCAGTTACCTTCGGAAAAAGAGTTGGTAGCTCTTGATCCGGCAAACAAACCACCGCTG
GTAGCGGTGGTTTTTTTGTTTGCAAGCAGCAGATTACGCGCAGAAAAAAAGGATCTCAAGAAGATCCTTT
GATCTTTTCTACGGGGTCTGACGCTCAGTGGAACGAAAACTCACGTTAAGGGATTTTGGTCATGAGATTA
TCAAAAAGGATCTTCACCTAGATCCTTTTAAATTAAAAATGAAGTTTTAAATCAATCTAAAGTATATATG
AGTAAACTTGGTCTGACAGTTACCAATGCTTAATCAGTGAGGCACCTATCTCAGCGATCTGTCTATTTCG
TTCATCCATAGTTGCCTGACTCCCCGTCGTGTAGATAACTACGATACGGGAGGGCTTACCATCTGGCCCC
AGTGCTGCAATGATACCGCGAGACCCACGCTCACCGGCTCCAGATTTATCAGCAATAAACCAGCCAGCCG
GAAGGGCCGAGCGCAGAAGTGGTCCTGCAACTTTATCCGCCTCCATCCAGTCTATTAATTGTTGCCGGGA
AGCTAGAGTAAGTAGTTCGCCAGTTAATAGTTTGCGCAACGTTGTTGCCATTGCTACAGGCATCGTGGTG
TCACGCTCGTCGTTTGGTATGGCTTCATTCAGCTCCGGTTCCCAACGATCAAGGCGAGTTACATGATCCC
CCATGTTGTGCAAAAAAGCGGTTAGCTCCTTCGGTCCTCCGATCGTTGTCAGAAGTAAGTTGGCCGCAGT
GTTATCACTCATGGTTATGGCAGCACTGCATAATTCTCTTACTGTCATGCCATCCGTAAGATGCTTTTCT
GTGACTGGTGAGTACTCAACCAAGTCATTCTGAGAATAGTGTATGCGGCGACCGAGTTGCTCTTGCCCGG
CGTCAATACGGGATAATACCGCGCCACATAGCAGAACTTTAAAAGTGCTCATCATTGGAAAACGTTCTTC
GGGGCGAAAACTCTCAAGGATCTTACCGCTGTTGAGATCCAGTTCGATGTAACCCACTCGTGCACCCAAC
TGATCTTCAGCATCTTTTACTTTCACCAGCGTTTCTGGGTGAGCAAAAACAGGAAGGCAAAATGCCGCAA
AAAAGGGAATAAGGGCGACACGGAAATGTTGAATACTCATACTCTTCCTTTTTCAATATTATTGAAGCAT
TTATCAGGGTTATTGTCTCATGAGCGGATACATATTTGAATGTATTTAGAAAAATAAACAAATAGGGGTT
CCGCGCACATTTCCCCGAAAAGTGCCACCTGGGTCCTTTTCATCACGTGCTATAAAAATAATTATAATTT
AAATTTTTTAATATAAATATATAAATTAAAAATAGAAAGTAAAAAAAGAAATTAAAGAAAAAATAGTTTT
TGTTTTCCGAAGATGTAAAAGACTCTAGGGGGATCGCCAACAAATACTACCTTTTATCTTGCTCTTCCTG
CTCTCAGGTATTAATGCCGAATTGTTTCATCTTGTCTGTGTAGAAGACCACACACGAAAATCCTGTGATT
TTACATTTTACTTATCGTTAATCGAATGTATATCTATTTAATCTGCTTTTCTTGTCTAATAAATATATAT
GTAAAGTACGCTTTTTGTTGAAATTTTTTAAACCTTTGTTTATTTTTTTTTCTTCATTCCGTAACTCTTC
TACCTTCTTTATTTACTTTCTAAAATCCAAATACAAAACATAAAAATAAATAAACACAGAGTAAATTCCC
AAATTATTCCATCATTAAAAGATACGAGGCGCGTGTAAGTTACAGGCAAGCGATCCGTCTAAGAAACCAT
TATTATCATGACATTAACCTATAAAAATAGGCGTATCACGAGGCCCTTTCGTC
